>Addgene plasmid #158751 | TagRFP-T_A1aY1 | addgene full sequence | sequence record 313844 | Addgene NGS Result
TCTCCGGTCGCTAATCTTTTCAACGCCTGGCACTGCCGGGCGTTGTTCTTTTTAACTTCAGGCGGGTTAC
AATAGTTTCCAGTAAGTATTCTGGAGGCTGCATCCATGACACAGGCAAACCTGAGCGAAACCCTGTTCAA
ACCCCGCTTTAAACATCCTGAAACCTCGACGCTAGTCCGCCGCTTTAATCACGGCGCACAACCGCCTGTG
CAGTCGGCCCTTGATGGTAAAACCATCCCTCACTGGTATCGCATGATTAACCGTCTGATGTGGATCTGGC
GCGGCATTGACCCACGCGAAATCCTCGACGTCCAGGCACGTATTGTGATGAGCGATGCCGAACGTACCGA
CGATGATTTATACGATACGGTGATTGGCTACCGTGGCGGCAACTGGATTTATGAGTGGGCCCCGGATCTT
TGTGAAGGAACCTTACTTCTGTGGTGTGACATAATTGGACAAACTACCTACAGAGATTTAAAGCTCTAAG
GTAAATATAAAATTTTTAAGTGTATAATGTGTTAAACTACTGATTCTAATTGTTTGTGTATTTTAGATTC
CAACCTATGGAACTGATGAATGGGAGCAGTGGTGGAATGCCTTTAATGAGGAAAACCTGTTTTGCTCAGA
AGAAATGCCATCTAGTGATGATGAGGCTACTGCTGACTCTCAACATTCTACTCCTCCAAAAAAGAAGAGA
AAGGTAGAAGACCCCAAGGACTTTCCTTCAGAATTGCTAAGTTTTTTGAGTCATGCTGTGTTTAGTAATA
GAACTCTTGCTTGCTTTGCTATTTACACCACAAAGGAAAAAGCTGCACTGCTATACAAGAAAATTATGGA
AAAATATTCTGTAACCTTTATAAGTAGGCATAACAGTTATAATCATAACATACTGTTTTTTCTTACTCCA
CACAGGCATAGAGTGTCTGCTATTAATAACTATGCTCAAAAATTGTGTACCTTTAGCTTTTTAATTTGTA
AAGGGGTTAATAAGGAATATTTGATGTATAGTGCCTTGACTAGAGATCATAATCAGCCATACCACATTTG
TAGAGGTTTTACTTGCTTTAAAAAACCTCCCACACCTCCCCCTGAACCTGAAACATAAAATGAATGCAAT
TGTTGTTGTTAACTTGTTTATTGCAGCTTATAATGGTTACAAATAAAGCAATAGCATCACAAATTTCACA
AATAAAGCATTTTTTTCACTGCATTCTAGTTGTGGTTTGTCCAAACTCATCAATGTATCTTATCATGTCT
GGATCAACTGGATAACTCAAGCTAACCAAAATCATCCCAAACTTCCCACCCCATACCCTATTACCACTGC
CAATTACCTGTGGTTTCATTTACTCTAAACCTGTGATTCCTCTGAATTATTTTCATTTTAAAGAAATTGT
ATTTGTTAAATATGTACTACAAACTTAGTAGTTGGAAGGGCTAATTCACTCCCAAAGAAGACAAGATATC
CTTGATCTGTGGATCTACCACACACAAGGCTACTTCCCTGATTAGCAGAACTACACACCAGGGCCAGGGG
TCAGATATCCACTGACCTTTGGATGGTGCTACAAGCTAGTACCAGTTGAGCCAGATAAGGTAGAAGAGGC
CAATAAAGGAGAGAACACCAGCTTGTTACACCCTGTGAGCCTGCATGGGATGGATGACCCGGAGAGAGAA
GTGTTAGAGTGGAGGTTTGACAGCCGCCTAGCATTTCATCACGTGGCCCGAGAGCTGCATCCGGAGTACT
TCAAGAACTGCTGATATCGAGCTTGCTACAAGGGACTTTCCGCTGGGGACTTTCCAGGGAGGCGTGGCCT
GGGCGGGACTGGGGAGTGGCGAGCCCTCAGATCCTGCATATAAGCAGCTGCTTTTTGCCTGTACTGGGTC
TCTCTGGTTAGACCAGATCTGAGCCTGGGAGCTCTCTGGCTAACTAGGGAACCCACTGCTTAAGCCTCAA
TAAAGCTTGCCTTGAGTGCTTCAAGTAGTGTGTGCCCGTCTGTTGTGTGACTCTGGTAACTAGAGATCCC
TCAGACCCTTTTAGTCAGTGTGGAAAATCTCTAGCAGTGGCGCCCGAACAGGGACTTGAAAGCGAAAGGG
AAACCAGAGGAGCTCTCTCGACGCAGGACTCGGCTTGCTGAAGCGCGCACGGCAAGAGGCGAGGGGCGGC
GACTGGTGAGTACGCCAAAAATTTTGACTAGCGGAGGCTAGAAGGAGAGAGATGGGTGCGAGAGCGTCAG
TATTAAGCGGGGGAGAATTAGATCGCGATGGGAAAAAATTCGGTTAAGGCCAGGGGGAAAGAAAAAATAT
AAATTAAAACATATAGTATGGGCAAGCAGGGAGCTAGAACGATTCGCAGTTAATCCTGGCCTGTTAGAAA
CATCAGAAGGCTGTAGACAAATACTGGGACAGCTACAACCATCCCTTCAGACAGGATCAGAAGAACTTAG
ATCATTATATAATACAGTAGCAACCCTCTATTGTGTGCATCAAAGGATAGAGATAAAAGACACCAAGGAA
GCTTTAGACAAGATAGAGGAAGAGCAAAACAAAAGTAAGACCACCGCACAGCAAGCGGCCGCTGATCTTC
AGACCTGGAGGAGGAGATATGAGGGACAATTGGAGAAGTGAATTATATAAATATAAAGTAGTAAAAATTG
AACCATTAGGAGTAGCACCCACCAAGGCAAAGAGAAGAGTGGTGCAGAGAGAAAAAAGAGCAGTGGGAAT
AGGAGCTTTGTTCCTTGGGTTCTTGGGAGCAGCAGGAAGCACTATGGGCGCAGCGTCAATGACGCTGACG
GTACAGGCCAGACAATTATTGTCTGGTATAGTGCAGCAGCAGAACAATTTGCTGAGGGCTATTGAGGCGC
AACAGCATCTGTTGCAACTCACAGTCTGGGGCATCAAGCAGCTCCAGGCAAGAATCCTGGCTGTGGAAAG
ATACCTAAAGGATCAACAGCTCCTGGGGATTTGGGGTTGCTCTGGAAAACTCATTTGCACCACTGCTGTG
CCTTGGAATGCTAGTTGGAGTAATAAATCTCTGGAACAGATTTGGAATCACACGACCTGGATGGAGTGGG
ACAGAGAAATTAACAATTACACAAGCTTAATACACTCCTTAATTGAAGAATCGCAAAACCAGCAAGAAAA
GAATGAACAAGAATTATTGGAATTAGATAAATGGGCAAGTTTGTGGAATTGGTTTAACATAACAAATTGG
CTGTGGTATATAAAATTATTCATAATGATAGTAGGAGGCTTGGTAGGTTTAAGAATAGTTTTTGCTGTAC
TTTCTATAGTGAATAGAGTTAGGCAGGGATATTCACCATTATCGTTTCAGACCCACCTCCCAACCCCGAG
GGGACCCGACAGGCCCGAAGGAATAGAAGAAGAAGGTGGAGAGAGAGACAGAGACAGATCCATTCGATTA
GTGAACGGATCTCGACGGTATCGCCGAATTCACAAATGGCAGTATTCATCCACAATTTTAAAAGAAAAGG
GGGGATTGGGGGGTACAGTGCAGGGGAAAGAATAGTAGACATAATAGCAACAGACATACAAACTAAAGAA
TTACAAAAACAAATTACAAAAATTCAAAATTTTCGGGTTTATTACAGGGACAGCAGAGATCCACTTTGGC
TGATACGCGTTGACATTGATTATTGACTAGTTATTAATAGTAATCAATTACGGGGTCATTAGTTCATAGC
CCATATATGGAGTTCCGCGTTACATAACTTACGGTAAATGGCCCGCCTGGCTGACCGCCCAACGACCCCC
GCCCATTGACGTCAATAATGACGTATGTTCCCATAGTAACGCCAATAGGGACTTTCCATTGACGTCAATG
GGTGGAGTATTTACGGTAAACTGCCCACTTGGCAGTACATCAAGTGTATCATATGCCAAGTACGCCCCCT
ATTGACGTCAATGACGGTAAATGGCCCGCCTGGCATTATGCCCAGTACATGACCTTATGGGACTTTCCTA
CTTGGCAGTACATCTACGTATTAGTCATCGCTATTACCATGGTCGAGGTGAGCCCCACGTTCTGCTTCAC
TCTCCCCATCTCCCCCCCCTCCCCACCCCCAATTTTGTATTTATTTATTTTTTAATTATTTTGTGCAGCG
ATGGGGGCGGGGGGGGGGGGGGGGCGCGCCRGGGGGGGGGGGGGGGGGGGGGGGGGGGGGSGGGGCGAGG
CGGAGAGGTGCGGCGGCAGCCAATCAGAGCGGCGCGCTCCGAAAGTTTCCTTTTATGGCGAGGCGGCGGC
GGCGGCGGCCCTATAAAAAGCGAAGCGCGCGGCGGGCGGGAGTCGCTGCGCGCTGCCTTCGCCCCGTGCC
CCGCTCCGCCGCCGCCTCGCGCCGCCCGCCCCGGCTCTGACTGACCGCGTTACTCCCACAGGTGAGCGGG
CGGGACGGCCCTTCTCCTCCGGGCTGTAATTAGCGCTTGGTTTAATGACGGCTTGTTTCTTTTCTGTGGC
TGCGTGAAAGCCTTGAGGGGCTCCGGGAGGGCCCTTTGTGCGGGGGGAGCGGCTCGGGGGGTGCGTGCGT
GTGTGTGTGCGTGGGGAGCGCCGCGTGCGGCTCCGCGCTGCCCGGCGGCTGTGAGCGCTGCGGGCGCGGC
GCGGGGCTTTGTGCGCTCCGCAGTGTGCGCGAGGGGAGCGCGGCCGGGGGCGGTGCCCCGCGGTGCGGGG
GGGGCTGCGAGGGGAACAAAGGCTGCGTGCGGGGTGTGTGCGTGGGGGGGTGAGCAGGGGGTGTGGGCGC
GTCGGTCGGGCTGCAACCCCCCCTGCACCCCCCTCCCCGAGTTGCTGAGCACGGCCCGGCTTCGGGTGCG
GGGCTCCGTACGGGGCGTGGCGCGGGGCTCGCCGTGCCGGGCGGGGGGTGGCGGCAGGTGGGGGTGCCGG
GCGGGGCGGGGCCGCCTCGGGCCGGGGRGGGCTCGGGGGAGGGGCGCGGCGGCCCCCGGAGCGCCGGCGG
CTGTCGAGGCGCGGCGAGCCGCAGCCATTGCCTTTTATGGTAATCGTGCGAGAGGGCGCAGGGACTTCCT
TTGTCCCAAATCTGTGCGGAGCCGAAATCTGGGAGGCGCCGCCGCACCCCCTCTAGCGGGCGCGGGGCGA
AGCGGTGCGGCGCCGGCAGGAAGGAAATGGGCGGGGAGGGCCTTCGTGCGTCGCCGCGCCGCCGTCCCCT
TCTCCCTCTCCAGCCTCGGGGCTGTCCGCGGGGGGACGGCTGCCTTCGGGGGGGACGGGGCAGGGCGGGG
TTCGGCTTCTGGCGTGTGACCGGCGGCTCTAGAGCCTCTGCTAACCATGTTCATGCCTTCTTCTTTTTCC
TACAGCTCCTGGGCAACGTGCTGGTTATTGTGCTGTCTCATCATTTTGGCAAAGAATTATTCCGCTAGCG
CCACCATGGTGTCTAAGGGCGAAGAGCTGATTAAGGAGAACATGCACATGAAGCTGTACATGGAGGGCAC
CGTGAACAACCACCACTTCAAGTGCACATCCGAGGGCGAAGGCAAGCCCTACGAGGGCACCCAGACCATG
AGAATCAAGGTGGTCGAGGGCGGCCCTCTCCCCTTCGCCTTCGACATCCTGGCTACCAGCTTCATGTACG
GCAGCAGAACCTTCATCAACCACACCCAGGGCATCCCCGATTTCTTTAAGCAGTCCTTCCCTGAGGGCTT
CACATGGGAGAGAGTCACCACATACGAAGACGGGGGCGTGCTGACCGCTACCCAGGACACCAGCCTCCAG
GACGGCTGCCTCATCTACAACGTCAAGATCAGAGGGGTGAACTTCCCATCCAACGGCCCTGTGATGCAGA
AGAAAACACTCGGCTGGGAGGCCAACACCGAGATGCTGTACCCCGCTGACGGCGGCCTGGAAGGCAGAAC
CGACATGGCCCTGAAGCTCGTGGGCGGGGGCCACCTGATCTGCAACTTCAAGACCACATACAGATCCAAG
AAACCCGCTAAGAACCTCAAGATGCCCGGCGTCTACTATGTGGACCACAGACTGGAAAGAATCAAGGAGG
CCGACAAAGAGACCTACGTCGAGCAGCACGAGGTGGCTGTGGCCAGATACTGCGACCTCCCTAGCAAACT
GGGGCACAAACTTAATGGCATGGACGAGCTGTACAAGTCCGGACTCAGATCTCGAGTGGCAACAGTCAAG
TTCAAATACAAGGGGGAGGAAAAGCAGGTGGACATTAGTAAGATTCTGAGCGTCGGAAGATACGGGAAGC
TGATCCACTTCCTGTACGACCTGGGAGGAGGCAAGGCAGGAATGGGCATGGTGAGCGAGAAGGATGCCCC
CAAGGAGCTGCTCCAGATGCTGGAGAAGCAGAAGAAGTAAGGATCCACTAGTGTCGACCTCGAGACCTAG
AAAAACATGGAGCAATCACAAGTAGCAATACAGCAGCTACCAATGCTGATTGTGCCTGGCTAGAAGCACA
AGAGGAGGAGGAGGTGGGTTTTCCAGTCACACCTCAGGTACCTTTAAGACCAATGACTTACAAGGCAGCT
GTAGATCTTAGCCACTTTTTAAAAGAAAAGGGGGGACTGGAAGGGCTAATTCACTCCCAACGAAGACAAA
ATCGTCGAGAGATGCTGCATATAAGCAGCTGCTTTTTGCTTGTACTGGGTCTCTCTGGTTAGACCAGATC
TGAGCCTGGGAGCTCTCTGGCTAACTAGGGAACCCACTGCTTAAGCCTCAATAAAGCTTGCCTTGAGTGC
TTCAAGTAGTGTGTGCCCGTCTGTTGTGTGACTCTGGTAACTAGAGATCCCTCAGACCCTTTTAGTCAGT
GTGGAAAATCTCTAGCAGTAGTAGTTCATGTCATCTTATTATTCAGTATTTATAACTTGCAAAGAAATGA
ATATCAGAGAGTGAGAGGCCTTGACATTATAATAGATTTAGCAGGAATTGAACTAGGAGTGGAGCACACA
GGCAAAGCTGCAGAAGTACTTGGAAGAAGCCACCAGAGATACTCACGATTCTGCACATACCTGGCTAATC
CCAGATCCTAAGGATTACATTAAGTTTACTAACATTTATATAATGATTTATAGTTTAAAGTATAAACTTA
TCTAATTTACTATTCTGACAGATATTAATTAATCCTCAAATATCATAAGAGATGATTACTATTATCCCCA
TTTAACACAAGAGGAAACTGAGAGGGAAAGATGTTGAAGTAATTTTCCCACAATTACAGCATCCGTTAGT
TACGACTCTATGATCTTCTGACACAAATTCCATTTACTCCTCACCCTATGACTCAGTCGAATATATCAAA
GTTATGGACATTATGCTAAGTAACAAATTACCCTTTTATATAGTAAATACTGAGTAGATTGAGAGAAGAA
ATTGTTTGCAAACCTGAATAGCTTCAAGAAGAAGAGAAGTGAGGATAAGAATAACAGTTGTCATTTAACA
AGTTTTAACAAGTAACTTGGTTAGAAAGGGATTCAAATGCATAAAGCAAGGGATAAATTTTTCTGGCAAC
AAGACTATACAATATAACCTTAAATATGACTTCAAATAATTGTTGGAACTTGATAAAACTAATTAAATAT
TATTGAAGATTATCAATATTATAAATGTAATTTACTTTTAAAAAGGGAACATAGAAATGTGTATCATTAG
AGTAGAAAACAATCCTTATTATCACAATTTGTCAAAACAAGTTTGTTATTAACACAAGTAGAATACTGCA
TTCAATTAAGTTGACTGCAGATTTTGTGTTTTGTTAAAATTAGAAAGAGATAACAACAATTTGAATTATT
GAAAGTAACATGTAAATAGTTCTACATACGTTCTTTTGACATCTTGTTCAATCATTGATCGAAGTTCTTT
ATCTTGGAAGAATTTGTTCCAAAGACTCTGAAATAAGGAAAACAATCTATTATATAGTCTCACACCTTTG
TTTTACTTTTAGTGATTTCAATTTAATAATGTAAATGGTTAAAATTTATTCTTCTCTGAGATCATTTCAC
ATTGCAGATAGAAAACCTGAGACTGGGGTAATTTTTATTAAAATCTAATTTAATCTCAGAAACACATCTT
TATTCTAACATCAATTTTTCCAGTTTGATATTATCATATAAAGTCAGCCTTCCTCATCTGCAGGTTCCAC
AACAAAAATCCAACCAACTGTGGATCAAAAATATTGGGAAAAAATTAAAAATAGCAATACAACAATAAAA
AAATACAAATCAGAAAAACAGCACAGTATAACAACTTTATTTAGCATTTACAATCTATTAGGTATTATAA
GTAATCTAGCCAGATCCTCTACGCCGGACGCATCGTGGCCGGCATCACCGGCGCCACAGGTGCGGTTGCT
GGCGCCTATATCGCCGACATCACCGATGGGGAAGATCGGGCTCGCCACTTCGGGCTCATGAGCGCTTGTT
TCGGCGTGGGTATGGTGGCAGGCCCCGTGGCCGGGGGACTGTTGGGCGCCATCTCCTTGCATGCACCATT
CCTTGCGGCGGCGGTGCTCAACGGCCTCAACCTACTACTGGGCTGCTTCCTAATGCAGGAGTCGCATAAG
GGAGAGCGTCGAATGGTGCACTCTCAGTACAATCTGCTCTGATGCCGCATAGTTAAGCCAGCCCCGACAC
CCGCCAACACCCGCTGACGCGCCCTGACGGGCTTGTCTGCTCCCGGCATCCGCTTACAGACAAGCTGTGA
CCGTCTCCGGGAGCTGCATGTGTCAGAGGTTTTCACCGTCATCACCGAAACGCGCGAGACGAAAGGGCCT
CGTGATACGCCTATTTTTATAGGTTAATGTCATGATAATAATGGTTTCTTAGACGTCAGGTGGCACTTTT
CGGGGAAATGTGCGCGGAACCCCTATTTGTTTATTTTTCTAAATACATTCAAATATGTATCCGCTCATGA
GACAATAACCCTGATAAATGCTTCAATAATATTGAAAAAGGAAGAGTATGAGTATTCAACATTTCCGTGT
CGCCCTTATTCCCTTTTTTGCGGCATTTTGCCTTCCTGTTTTTGCTCACCCAGAAACGCTGGTGAAAGTA
AAAGATGCTGAAGATCAGTTGGGTGCACGAGTGGGTTACATCGAACTGGATCTCAACAGCGGTAAGATCC
TTGAGAGTTTTCGCCCCGAAGAACGTTTTCCAATGATGAGCACTTTTAAAGTTCTGCTATGTGGCGCGGT
ATTATCCCGTATTGACGCCGGGCAAGAGCAACTCGGTCGCCGCATACACTATTCTCAGAATGACTTGGTT
GAGTACTCACCAGTCACAGAAAAGCATCTTACGGATGGCATGACAGTAAGAGAATTATGCAGTGCTGCCA
TAACCATGAGTGATAACACTGCGGCCAACTTACTTCTGACAACGATCGGAGGACCGAAGGAGCTAACCGC
TTTTTTGCACAACATGGGGGATCATGTAACTCGCCTTGATCGTTGGGAACCGGAGCTGAATGAAGCCATA
CCAAACGACGAGCGTGACACCACGATGCCTGTAGCAATGGCAACAACGTTGCGCAAACTATTAACTGGCG
AACTACTTACTCTAGCTTCCCGGCAACAATTAATAGACTGGATGGAGGCGGATAAAGTTGCAGGACCACT
TCTGCGCTCGGCCCTTCCGGCTGGCTGGTTTATTGCTGATAAATCTGGAGCCGGTGAGCGTGGGTCTCGC
GGTATCATTGCAGCACTGGGGCCAGATGGTAAGCCCTCCCGTATCGTAGTTATCTACACGACGGGGAGTC
AGGCAACTATGGATGAACGAAATAGACAGATCGCTGAGATAGGTGCCTCACTGATTAAGCATTGGTAACT
GTCAGACCAAGTTTACTCATATATACTTTAGATTGATTTAAAACTTCATTTTTAATTTAAAAGGATCTAG
GTGAAGATCCTTTTTGATAATCTCATGACCAAAATCCCTTAACGTGAGTTTTCGTTCCACTGAGCGTCAG
ACCCCGTAGAAAAGATCAAAGGATCTTCTTGAGATCCTTTTTTTCTGCGCGTAATCTGCTGCTTGCAAAC
AAAAAAACCACCGCTACCAGCGGTGGTTTGTTTGCCGGATCAAGAGCTACCAACTCTTTTTCCGAAGGTA
ACTGGCTTCAGCAGAGCGCAGATACCAAATACTGTTCTTCTAGTGTAGCCGTAGTTAGGCCACCACTTCA
AGAACTCTGTAGCACCGCCTACATACCTCGCTCTGCTAATCCTGTTACCAGTGGCTGCTGCCAGTGGCGA
TAAGTCGTGTCTTACCGGGTTGGACTCAAGACGATAGTTACCGGATAAGGCGCAGCGGTCGGGCTGAACG
GGGGGTTCGTGCACACAGCCCAGCTTGGAGCGAACGACCTACACCGAACTGAGATACCTACAGCGTGAGC
TATGAGAAAGCGCCACGCTTCCCGAAGGGAGAAAGGCGGACAGGTATCCGGTAAGCGGCAGGGTCGGAAC
AGGAGAGCGCACGAGGGAGCTTCCAGGGGGAAACGCCTGGTATCTTTATAGTCCTGTCGGGTTTCGCCAC
CTCTGACTTGAGCGTCGATTTTTGTGATGCTCGTCAGGGGGGCGGAGCCTATGGAAAAACGCCAGCAACG
CGGCCTTTTTACGGTTCCTGGCCTTTTGCTGGCCTTTTGCTCACATGTTCTTTCCTGCGTTATCCCCTGA
TTCTGTGGATAACCGTATTACCGCCTTTGAGTGAGCTGATACCGCTCGCCGCAGCCGAACGACCGAGCGC
AGCGAGTCAGTGAGCGAGGAAGCGGAAGAGCGCCCAATACGCAAACCGCCTCTCCCCGCGCGTTGGCCGA
TTCATTAATGCAGCTGTGGAATGTGTGTCAGTTAGGGTGTGGAAAGTCCCCAGGCTCCCCAGCAGGCAGA
AGTATGCAAAGCATGCATCTCAATTAGTCAGCAACCAGGTGTGGAAAGTCCCCAGGCTCCCCAGCAGGCA
GAAGTATGCAAAGCATGCATCTCAATTAGTCAGCAACCATAGTCCCGCCCCTAACTCCGCCCATCCCGCC
CCTAACTCCGCCCAGTTCCGCCCATTCTCCGCCCCATGGCTGACTAATTTTTTTTATTTATGCAGAGGCC
GAGGCCGCCTCGGCCTCTGAGCTATTCCAGAAGTAGTGAGGAGGCTTTTTTGGAGGCCTAGGCTTTTGCA
AAAAGCTTGGACACAAGACAGGCTTGCGAGATATGTTTGAGAATACCACTTTATCCCGCGTCAGGGAGAG
GCAGTGCGTAAAAAGACGCGGACTCATGTGAAATACTGGTTTTTAGTGCGCCAGATCTCTATAATCTCGC
GCAACCTATTTTCCCCTCGAACACTTTTTAAGCCGTAGATAAACAGGCTGGGACACTTCACATGAGCGAA
AAATACATCGTCACCTGGGACATGTTGCAGATCCATGCACGTAAACTCGCAAGCCGACTGATGCCTTCTG
AACAATGGAAAGGCATTATTGCCGTAAGCCGTGGCGGTCTGTACCGGGTGCGTTACTGGCGCGTGAACTG
GGTATTCGTCATGTCGATACCGTTTGTATTTCCAGCTACGATCACGACAACCAGCGCGAGCTTAAAGTGC
TGAAACGCGCAGAAGGCGATGGCGAAGGCTTCATCGTTATTGATGACCTGGTGGATACCGGTGGTACTGC
GGTTGCGATTCGTGAAATGTATCCAAAAGCGCACTTTGTCACCATCTTCGCAAAACCGGCTGGTCGTCCG
CTGGTTGATGACTATGTTGTTGATATCCCGCAAGATACCTGGATTGAACAGCCGTGGGATATGGGCGTCG
TATTCGTCCCGCCAA
Features (pLannotate 1.2.2; 33 found; start..end, strand, type, name):
    106..411     +  CDS            frsA (fragment): FRSA_ECOLI - Also known as yafA. Experimental evidence at protein level: Swiss-Prot protein existence level 1. Catalyzes the hydrolysis of esters (PubMed:15808744). Displays esterase activity toward pNP-butyrate (PubMed:15808744). May stimulate mixed-acid fermentation by acting as a fermentation/respiration switch that down-regulates respiration and up- regulates fermentation rates (PubMed:15169777). From Escherichia coli (strain K12).
    415..489     +  CDS            small t antigen (fragment): SV40 (simian virus 40) small t antigen
    491..556     +  intron         small t intron: SV40 (simian virus 40) small t antigen intron
    686..706     +  CDS            SV40 NLS: nuclear localization signal of SV40 (simian virus 40) large T antigen
   1025..1108    +  CDS            large T antigen (fragment): large T antigen from SV40 (simian virus 40)
   1131..1265    +  polyA_signal   SV40 poly(A) signal: SV40 polyadenylation signal
   1432..1761    +  CDS            nef (fragment): NEF_HV1BR - Experimental evidence at protein level: Swiss-Prot protein existence level 1. Extracellular Nef protein targets CD4(+) T-lymphocytes for apoptosis by interacting with CXCR4 surface receptors (PubMed:14990729). From Human immunodeficiency virus type 1 group M subtype B (isolate BRU/LAI) (HIV-1).
   1809..2066    +  LTR            5' LTR (truncated): truncated 5' long terminal repeat (LTR) from HIV-1
   2113..2238    +  misc_feature   HIV-1 Ψ: packaging signal of human immunodeficiency virus type 1
   2222..2585    +  CDS            HIV-1 gag (fragment): gag protein from human immunodeficiency virus 1; gag
   2731..2964    +  misc_feature   RRE: The Rev response element (RRE) of HIV-1 allows for Rev-dependent mRNA export from the nucleus to the cytoplasm.
   3341..3441    +  CDS            Rev (fragment): human immunodeficiency virus 1 (HIV-1) Rev protein; rev; enhances nuclear export of unspliced and incompletely spliced viral mRNAs
   3486..3603    +  misc_feature   cPPT/CTS: central polypurine tract and central termination sequence of HIV-1
   3652..4031    +  enhancer       CMV enhancer: human cytomegalovirus immediate early enhancer
   4033..4308    +  promoter       chicken β-actin promoter: No description available
   4309..5325    +  intron         chimeric intron: chimera between introns from chicken β-actin and rabbit β-globin
   5396..6127    +  CDS            TagRFP-T: TagRFP-T is a basic (constitutively fluorescent) red fluorescent protein published in 2008, derived from Entacmaea quadricolor. It has low acid sensitivity.
   6128..6146    +  misc_feature   MCS (fragment): multiple cloning site
   6149..6337    +  CDS            sso7a1: DN7A_SACS2 - Also known as sso7d-2. Experimental evidence at protein level: Swiss-Prot protein existence level 1. Can constrain negative DNA supercoils. May be involved in maintaining the integrity of the genome at high temperature (By similarity). Has RNase activity. Has a narrow substrate specificity; the cleavage products are 3'-phosphooligonucleotides (PubMed:8425540). From Saccharolobus solfataricus (strain ATCC 35092 / DSM 1617 / JCM 11322 / P2) (Sulfolobus solfataricus).
   6361..6546    +  CDS            nef (fragment): NEF_HV1Z2 - Experimental evidence at protein level: Swiss-Prot protein existence level 1. Extracellular Nef protein targets CD4(+) T-lymphocytes for apoptosis by interacting with CXCR4 surface receptors. From Human immunodeficiency virus type 1 group M subtype D (isolate Z2/CDC-Z34) (HIV-1).
   6548..6579    +  LTR            3' LTR (ΔU3) (fragment): self-inactivating 3' long terminal repeat (LTR) from HIV-1
   6627..6807    +  LTR            5' LTR (truncated): truncated 5' long terminal repeat (LTR) from HIV-1
   7769..7867    -  CDS            TBC1D5 (fragment): TBCD5_HUMAN - Also known as KIAA0210. Experimental evidence at protein level: Swiss-Prot protein existence level 1. May act as a GTPase-activating protein (GAP) for Rab family protein(s). May act as a GAP for RAB7A. Can displace RAB7A and retromer CSC subcomplex from the endosomal membrane to the cytosol; at least retromer displacement seems to require its catalytic activity (PubMed:19531583, PubMed:20923837). Required for retrograde transport of cargo proteins from endosomes to the trans-Golgi network (TGN); the function seems to require its catalytic activity. Involved in regulation of autop
   8273..8552    +  CDS            TcR (fragment): tetracycline efflux protein; tet; confers resistance to tetracycline
   8553..8601    -  misc_feature   bom (fragment): basis of mobility region from pBR322
   8703..8738    -  CDS            rop (fragment): Rop protein, which maintains plasmids at low copy number; rop
   8833..8937    +  promoter       AmpR promoter: bla
   8938..9798    +  CDS            AmpR: β-lactamase; bla; confers resistance to ampicillin, carbenicillin, and related antibiotics
   9969..10557   +  rep_origin     ori: high-copy-number ColE1/pMB1/pBR322/pUC origin of replication
  10740..10796   +  CDS            lacI (fragment): lac repressor; lacI; The lac repressor binds to the lac operator to inhibit transcription in E. coli. This inhibition can be relieved by adding lactose or isopropyl-β-D-thiogalactopyranoside (IPTG).
  10803..11132   +  promoter       SV40 promoter: SV40 enhancer and early promoter
  11332..11451   +  CDS            gpt (fragment): XGPT_ECOLI - Also known as gpp, gxu. Experimental evidence at protein level: Swiss-Prot protein existence level 1. Purine salvage pathway enzyme that catalyzes the transfer of the ribosyl-5-phosphate group from 5-phospho-alpha-D-ribose 1- diphosphate (PRPP) to the N9 position of the 6-oxopurines guanine and xanthine to form the corresponding ribonucleotides GMP (guanosine 5'- monophosphate) and XMP (xanthosine 5'-monophosphate), with the release of PPi. To a lesser extent, also acts on hypoxanthine (PubMed:9100006, PubMed:3886014). Does not ribophosphorylate adenine (PubMed:3886014). From Esch
  11451..11      +  CDS            gpt (fragment) (across the origin): XGPT_ECOLI - Also known as gpp, gxu. Experimental evidence at protein level: Swiss-Prot protein existence level 1. Purine salvage pathway enzyme that catalyzes the transfer of the ribosyl-5-phosphate group from 5-phospho-alpha-D-ribose 1- diphosphate (PRPP) to the N9 position of the 6-oxopurines guanine and xanthine to form the corresponding ribonucleotides GMP (guanosine 5'- monophosphate) and XMP (xanthosine 5'-monophosphate), with the release of PPi. To a lesser extent, also acts on hypoxanthine (PubMed:9100006, PubMed:3886014). Does not ribophosphorylate adenine (PubMed:3886014). From Esch
