[The description below was written by a language model from this plasmid's Addgene catalogue record and pLannotate feature annotations shown in this document.]
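Description:
TagRFP-T_A1aY1 is an HIV-1-based lentiviral transfer plasmid built on the pTRIP-CAG backbone for expressing a red fluorescent live-cell sensor of tyrosinated microtubules in mammalian cells. It is maintained in E. coli through a high-copy ColE1/pUC-type origin and selected with ampicillin via the β-lactamase gene; the record specifies a recombination-tolerant strain, as is common for plasmids carrying repeated LTRs. The catalogue lists a total size of 11,820 bp, while the sequenced record annotated here is 11,775 nt, a small discrepancy the record does not explain.

The viral portion contains a truncated 5' LTR, the Ψ packaging signal with a gag fragment, the Rev response element for Rev-dependent export of the genomic RNA, and the cPPT/CTS element that aids nuclear import of the reverse-transcribed genome. At the downstream end, a ΔU3 3' LTR fragment indicates a self-inactivating design. Between these elements sits the CAG promoter (CMV enhancer, chicken β-actin promoter and chimeric intron), which drives strong constitutive expression of TagRFP-T. The fluorescent protein is fused at its C-terminus, through a short linker from a cloning site remnant, to the small A1aY1 binder. The annotation matches this roughly 190 bp segment to the Sso7d family DNA-binding protein of Saccharolobus solfataricus, suggesting A1aY1 is built on that scaffold.

Other annotated pieces appear to be backbone remnants rather than functional payload. These include the SV40 promoter with gpt fragments, SV40 small t and large T segments with a poly(A) signal, nef fragments, and partial TcR, rop and bom sequences. The plasmid can be used for direct transfection or for producing lentiviral particles to transduce cells for imaging tyrosinated microtubules.
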