Addgene plasmid #158751: TagRFP-T_A1aY1
Purpose: Lentiviral vector for expression of TagRFP-T_A1aY1 in mammalian cells for detection of tyrosinated microtubules.
Depositing lab: Minhajuddin Sirajuddin. Depositing organization: Institute for Stem Cell Science and Regenerative Medicine (inStem), India. Publication: Genetically encoded live-cell sensor for tyrosinated microtubules. Kesarwani S, Lama P, Chandra A, Reddy PP, Jijumon AS, Bodakuntla S, Rao BM, Janke C, Das R, Sirajuddin M. J Cell Biol. 2020 Oct 5;219(10). pii: 152071. doi: 10.1083/jcb.201912107. PubMed 32886100.
Backbone
  Vector backbone: pTRIP-CAG vector
  Backbone manufacturer: Original pTRIP vector from Nicolas Manel
  Backbone size w/o insert (bp): 11628
  Total vector size (bp): 11820
  Modifications to backbone: pTRIP-CAG vector cloned with TagRFP-T_A1aY1 in between NheI and BamHI restriction sites.
  Vector type: Mammalian Expression, Lentiviral
Growth in bacteria
  Bacterial resistance: Ampicillin, 100 μg/mL
  Growth temperature: 30°C
  Growth strain: NEB Stable
  Copy number: High Copy
Gene/Insert
  Gene/Insert name: TagRFP-T_A1aY1 (alt names: Red tyrosination sensor; Red A1aY1 sensor)
  Insert size (bp): 192
  Promoter: CAG (CMV enhancer and chicken beta actin promoter)
  Tag / fusion protein: TagRFP-T (N terminal on insert)
  Cloning method: Gibson Cloning
  Sequencing primers: 5′ GAGCCTCTGCTAACCATGTTC; 3′ CACAATCAGCATTGGTAGCTGC
Resource information
  A portion of this plasmid was derived from a plasmid made by: Obtained the pTRIP-CAG plasmid from Dr Carsten Janke's lab with permission obtained from Dr Nicolas Manel at Institut Curie, Paris Cedex, France.
Terms and licenses: Academic/Nonprofit Terms; Industry Terms: Not Available to Industry
How to cite: TagRFP-T_A1aY1 was a gift from Minhajuddin Sirajuddin (Addgene plasmid # 158751 ; http://n2t.net/addgene:158751 ; RRID:Addgene_158751)
